Addgene plasmid #126721: pZ_P-ICL1-LacI-Mit1AD
Purpose: LacI-Mit1AD on pPICZ B expression vector
Depositing lab: Menghao Cai. Depositing organization: East China University of Science and Technology. Publication: Engineered ethanol-driven biosynthetic system for improving production of acetyl-CoA derived drugs in Crabtree-negative yeast. Liu Y, Bai C, Liu Q, Xu Q, Qian Z, Peng Q, Yu J, Xu M, Zhou X, Zhang Y, Cai M. Metab Eng. 2019 Jul;54:275-284. doi: 10.1016/j.ymben.2019.05.001. Epub 2019 May 9. PubMed 31077813.
Backbone
  Vector backbone: pPICZ B
  Backbone manufacturer: Invitrogen
  Backbone size w/o insert (bp): 3328
  Vector type: Yeast Expression
  Selectable markers: Zeocin
Growth in bacteria
  Bacterial resistance: Bleocin (Zeocin), 50 μg/mL
  Growth temperature: 37°C
  Growth strain: DH5alpha
  Copy number: Unknown
Gene/Insert
  Gene/Insert name: hybrid lacI-Mit1 activation domain coding sequence (alt name: lacI-mit1AD)
  Species: Escherichia coli, Komagataella phaffii
  Insert size (bp): 3456
  Promoter: ICL1
  Cloning method: Gibson Cloning
Terms and licenses: Academic/Nonprofit Terms; Industry Terms: Not Available to Industry
How to cite: pZ_P-ICL1-LacI-Mit1AD was a gift from Menghao Cai (Addgene plasmid # 126721 ; http://n2t.net/addgene:126721 ; RRID:Addgene_126721)
