[The description below was written by a language model from this plasmid's Addgene catalogue record and the feature table of its GenBank file.]
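Description:
pZ_P-ICL1-LacI-Mit1AD is a 6,742 bp yeast expression plasmid built on the Invitrogen pPICZ B backbone, a vector designed for Komagataella phaffii (Pichia pastoris). It is maintained in E. coli through a high-copy ColE1/pUC-type origin. No yeast replication origin is annotated, consistent with pPICZ-type vectors generally being used by integration into the host genome. Selection in both hosts relies on a single Sh ble gene conferring Zeocin/bleomycin resistance. This gene sits behind tandem promoters, the S. cerevisiae TEF1 promoter for expression in yeast and the synthetic EM7 promoter for expression in bacteria, and is followed by the CYC1 terminator.

The payload, assembled by Gibson cloning, is a roughly 3.5 kb insert encoding a hybrid transcription factor in which the E. coli LacI repressor is joined to the activation domain of the K. phaffii transcription factor Mit1. Expression is driven by the ICL1 promoter according to the catalogue entry and is terminated by the AOX1 terminator. The feature table does not annotate the ICL1 promoter or the lacI-Mit1AD coding region itself, leaving the first ~4.1 kb unlabelled. It does mark a 6xHis tag just upstream of the AOX1 terminator, a backbone element, but the record does not state whether it is in frame with the fusion. Such a chimera would be expected to bind lac operator sequences and activate, rather than repress, promoters engineered to carry them. The associated publication concerns an ethanol-driven biosynthetic system for acetyl-CoA-derived drugs in a Crabtree-negative yeast, suggesting the plasmid supplies a synthetic activator for that regulatory circuit.
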