LOCUS       Exported 6742 bp ds-DNA circular SYN 13-MAY-2021
DEFINITION  LacI-Mit1AD on pPICZ B expression vector.
ACCESSION   .
VERSION     .
KEYWORDS    pZ_P-ICL1-LacI-Mit1AD
SOURCE      synthetic DNA construct
  ORGANISM  synthetic DNA construct
REFERENCE   1 (bases 1 to 6742)
  TITLE     Engineered ethanol-driven biosynthetic system for improving
            production of acetyl-CoA derived drugs in Crabtree-negative yeast
REFERENCE   2 (bases 1 to 6742)
  AUTHORS   .
  TITLE     Direct Submission
  JOURNAL   Exported May 13, 2021 from SnapGene Server 1.1.58
            http://www.snapgene.com
FEATURES             Location/Qualifiers
     source          1..6742
                     /organism="synthetic DNA construct"
                     /mol_type="other DNA"
     CDS             4130..4147
                     /codon_start=1
                     /product="6xHis affinity tag"
                     /label=6xHis
                     /translation="HHHHHH"
     terminator      4227..4473
                     /gene="Pichia pastoris AOX1"
                     /label=AOX1 terminator
                     /note="transcription terminator for AOX1"
     promoter        4494..4901
                     /gene="S. cerevisiae TEF1"
                     /label=TEF1 promoter
                     /note="promoter for EF-1-alpha"
     promoter        4908..4955
                     /label=EM7 promoter
                     /note="synthetic bacterial promoter "
     CDS             4974..5348
                     /codon_start=1
                     /gene="Sh ble from Streptoalloteichus hindustanus"
                     /product="antibiotic-binding protein"
                     /label=BleoR
                     /note="confers resistance to bleomycin, phleomycin, and
                     Zeocin(TM)"
                     /translation="MAKLTSAVPVLTARDVAGAVEFWTDRLGFSRDFVEDDFAGVVRDD
                     VTLFISAVQDQVVPDNTLAWVWVRGLDELYAEWSEVVSTNFRDASGPAMTEIGEQPWGR
                     EFALRDPAGNCVHFVAEEQD"
     terminator      5414..5661
                     /gene="S. cerevisiae CYC1"
                     /label=CYC1 terminator
                     /note="transcription terminator for CYC1"
     primer_bind     complement(5430..5448)
                     /label=CYC1
                     /note="CYC1 transcription termination signal, reverse
                     primer"
     rep_origin      complement(5736..6324)
                     /direction=LEFT
                     /label=ori
                     /note="high-copy-number ColE1/pMB1/pBR322/pUC origin of
                     replication"
     primer_bind     complement(5816..5835)
                     /label=pBR322ori-F
                     /note="pBR322 origin, forward primer"
ORIGIN
        1 caaatgtgct gttccggtag cttgtaggaa gcggcatccg tagggcaata tacgactata
       61 gcttctaaag cgtagtacaa tgaaatgttc gaaggaacaa caaacggatt tgtttttcgt
      121 aggctcaacc cgttgaggtg taactcttta gcgaaagggt aagattgatt gttcgaagta
      181 gggcctcaaa gggaaagaga aaaaaaaaaa tacaccaaga gttacgtaag catatatttt
      241 ttacgtaaag catgattgaa tttcagcagt attgtttaac aaggctgatg tcgtgtgcca
      301 atcaaaacaa aagagattcg cataatgcca taattggggt gtgtgggcgc cccctaaaac
      361 gtctttctca tcatcatctg caacccccat cgaacctcat taaatcacat gacttgtgcg
      421 atcctcggtc aactcgttcc gtgcacccat tccaccccgg gctgaccaac gcaaggttct
      481 ccgagagtcc gctaccccag atttatatca gcaaccagtc acctttttcc gggcacgact
      541 ctatatgccc tggaaaaccg gagacgatga gcctgactgt aaaaggtgac agaaccccca
      601 actctggtta atctcttcaa caaatacttt attttctttc aattcaaaga acacagtatc
      661 aagtatatca agaatgggtg ttaagccagt tactttgtat gacgttgctg aatacgctgg
      721 agtttcctac caaactgtct ctagagttgt taatcaagct tctcatgtct ccgctaagac
      781 tagagagaag gttgaggctg ctatggctga attgaactat attccaaata gagttgctca
      841 gcagttggct ggaaagcaat ctttgttgat tggagtcgct acttcttctt tggctttgca
      901 tgctccatct cagattgttg ctgctattaa gtccagagct gaccagttgg gagcttctgt
      961 tgttgtttct atggttgaga gatctggagt tgaggcttgc aaggctgctg ttcataactt
     1021 gttggctcag agagtttctg gattgattat taattaccca ttggacgatc aagacgctat
     1081 tgccgttgag gccgcttgta ccaacgtccc agctttgttc ttggacgttt ccgatcaaac
     1141 tccaattaat tctattattt tttctcacga ggatggaact agattgggag ttgaacactt
     1201 ggttgctttg ggacatcaac agattgcttt gttggctgga ccattgtctt ccgtttctgc
     1261 tagattgaga ttggccggat ggcacaagta cttgaccaga aaccagattc aaccaattgc
     1321 tgagagagag ggagattggt ctgctatgtc tggattccag cagactatgc agatgttgaa
     1381 cgaaggaatt gtcccaaccg ctatgttggt cgctaatgac caaatggctt tgggagctat
     1441 gagagctatt actgaatctg gattgagagt cggagctgac atttctgttg ttggatatga
     1501 tgacactgag gattcttctt gctacattcc accattgact actattaagc aagacttcag
     1561 attgttggga cagacttctg ttgatagatt gttgcagttg tcccaaggac aagctgttaa
     1621 aggaaaccaa ttgttgccag tttctttggt taagagaaag actactttgg ctccaaacac
     1681 tcagactgct tccccaagag ctttggctga ctctttgatg caattggcta gacaagtctc
     1741 tagattggag tctggacaag gtggcggcgg ctctgttaac aactccatga aggatttctt
     1801 aggcaagaaa acggtggatg gagctgatag tctcaatttg gccgtgaatc tgcaacaaca
     1861 gcagagttca aacacaattg ccaatcaatc gctttcctca attggattgg aaagttttgg
     1921 ttacggctct ggtatcaaaa acgagtttaa cttccaagac ttgataggtt caaactctgg
     1981 cagttcagat ccgacatttt cagtagacgc tgacgaggcc caaaaactcg acatttccaa
     2041 caagaacagt cgtaagagac agaaactagg tttgctgccg gtcagcaatg caacttccca
     2101 tttgaacggt ttcaatggaa tgtccaatgg aaagtcacac tctttctctt caccgtctgg
     2161 gactaatgac gatgaactaa gtggcttgat gttcaactca ccaagcttca accccctcac
     2221 agttaacgat tctaccaaca acagcaacca caatataggt ttgtctccga tgtcatgctt
     2281 attttctaca gttcaagaag catctcaaaa aaagcatgga aattccagta gacacttttc
     2341 atacccatct gggccggagg acctttggtt caatgagttc caaaaacagg ccctcacagc
     2401 caatggagaa aatgctgtcc aacagggaga tgatgcttct aagaacaaca cagccattcc
     2461 taaggaccag tcttcgaact catcgatttt cagttcacgt tctagtgcag cttctagcaa
     2521 ctcaggagac gatattggaa ggatgggccc attctccaaa ggaccagaga ttgagttcaa
     2581 ctacgattct tttttggaat cgttgaaggc agagtcaccc tcttcttcaa agtacaatct
     2641 gccggaaact ttgaaagagt acatgaccct tagttcgtct catctgaata gtcaacactc
     2701 cgacactttg gcaaatggca ctaacggtaa ctattctagc accgtttcca acaacttgag
     2761 cttaagtttg aactccttct ctttctctga caagttctca ttgagtccac caacaatcac
     2821 tgacgccgaa aagttttcat tgatgagaaa cttcattgac aacatctcgc catggtttga
     2881 cacttttgac aataccaaac agtttggaac aaaaattcca gttctggcca aaaaatgttc
     2941 ttcattgtac tatgccattc tggctatatc ttctcgtcaa agagaaagga taaagaaaga
     3001 gcacaatgaa aaaacattgc aatgctacca atactcacta caacagctca tccctactgt
     3061 tcaaagctca aataatattg agtacattat cacatgtatt ctcctgagtg tgttccacat
     3121 catgtctagt gaaccttcaa cccagaggga catcattgtg tcattggcaa aatacattca
     3181 agcatgcaac ataaacggat ttacatctaa tgacaaactg gaaaagagta ttttctggaa
     3241 ctatgtcaat ttggatttgg ctacttgtgc aatcggtgaa gagtcaatgg tcattccttt
     3301 tagctactgg gttaaagaga caactgacta caagaccatt caagatgtga agccattttt
     3361 caccaagaag actagcacga caactgacga tgacttggac gatatgtatg ccatctacat
     3421 gctgtacatt agtggtagaa tcattaacct gttgaactgc agagatgcga agctcaattt
     3481 tgagcccaag tgggagtttt tgtggaatga actcaatgaa tgggaattga acaaaccctt
     3541 gacctttcaa agtattgttc agttcaaggc caatgacgaa tcgcagggcg gatcaacttt
     3601 tccaactgtt ctattctcca actctcgaag ctgttacagt aaccagctgt atcatatgag
     3661 ctacatcatc ttagtgcaga ataaaccacg attatacaaa atccccttta ctacagtttc
     3721 tgcttcaatg tcatctccat cggacaacaa agctgggatg tctgcttcca gcacacctgc
     3781 ttcagaccac cacgcttctg gtgatcattt gtctccaaga agtgtagagc cctctctttc
     3841 gacaacgttg agccctccgc ctaatgcaaa cggtgcaggt aacaagttcc gctctacgct
     3901 ctggcatgcc aagcagatct gtgggatttc tatcaacaac aaccacaaca gcaatctagc
     3961 agccaaagtg aactcattgc aaccattgtg gcacgctgga aagctaatta gttccaagtc
     4021 tgaacataca cagttgctga aactgttgaa caaccttgag tgtgcaacag gctggcctat
     4081 gaactggaag ggcaaggagt taattgacta ctggaatgtt gaagaataac atcatcatca
     4141 tcatcattga gtttgtagcc ttagacatga ctgttcctca gttcaagttg ggcacttacg
     4201 agaagaccgg tcttgctaga ttctaatcaa gaggatgtca gaatgccatt tgcctgagag
     4261 atgcaggctt catttttgat acttttttat ttgtaaccta tatagtatag gatttttttt
     4321 gtcattttgt ttcttctcgt acgagcttgc tcctgatcag cctatctcgc agctgatgaa
     4381 tatcttgtgg taggggtttg ggaaaatcat tcgagtttga tgtttttctt ggtatttccc
     4441 actcctcttc agagtacaga agattaagtg agaccttcgt ttgtgcggat cccccacaca
     4501 ccatagcttc aaaatgtttc tactcctttt ttactcttcc agattttctc ggactccgcg
     4561 catcgccgta ccacttcaaa acacccaagc acagcatact aaatttcccc tctttcttcc
     4621 tctagggtgt cgttaattac ccgtactaaa ggtttggaaa agaaaaaaga gaccgcctcg
     4681 tttctttttc ttcgtcgaaa aaggcaataa aaatttttat cacgtttctt tttcttgaaa
     4741 attttttttt ttgatttttt tctctttcga tgacctccca ttgatattta agttaataaa
     4801 cggtcttcaa tttctcaagt ttcagtttca tttttcttgt tctattacaa ctttttttac
     4861 ttcttgctca ttagaaagaa agcatagcaa tctaatctaa gggcggtgtt gacaattaat
     4921 catcggcata gtatatcggc atagtataat acgacaaggt gaggaactaa accatggcca
     4981 agttgaccag tgccgttccg gtgctcaccg cgcgcgacgt cgccggagcg gtcgagttct
     5041 ggaccgaccg gctcgggttc tcccgggact tcgtggagga cgacttcgcc ggtgtggtcc
     5101 gggacgacgt gaccctgttc atcagcgcgg tccaggacca ggtggtgccg gacaacaccc
     5161 tggcctgggt gtgggtgcgc ggcctggacg agctgtacgc cgagtggtcg gaggtcgtgt
     5221 ccacgaactt ccgggacgcc tccgggccgg ccatgaccga gatcggcgag cagccgtggg
     5281 ggcgggagtt cgccctgcgc gacccggccg gcaactgcgt gcacttcgtg gccgaggagc
     5341 aggactgaca cgtccgacgc ggcccgacgg gtccgaggcc tcggagatcc gtcccccttt
     5401 tcctttgtcg atatcatgta attagttatg tcacgcttac attcacgccc tccccccaca
     5461 tccgctctaa ccgaaaagga aggagttaga caacctgaag tctaggtccc tatttatttt
     5521 tttatagtta tgttagtatt aagaacgtta tttatatttc aaatttttct tttttttctg
     5581 tacagacgcg tgtacgcatg taacattata ctgaaaacct tgcttgagaa ggttttggga
     5641 cgctcgaagg ctttaatttg caagctggag accaacatgt gagcaaaagg ccagcaaaag
     5701 gccaggaacc gtaaaaaggc cgcgttgctg gcgtttttcc ataggctccg cccccctgac
     5761 gagcatcaca aaaatcgacg ctcaagtcag aggtggcgaa acccgacagg actataaaga
     5821 taccaggcgt ttccccctgg aagctccctc gtgcgctctc ctgttccgac cctgccgctt
     5881 accggatacc tgtccgcctt tctcccttcg ggaagcgtgg cgctttctca tagctcacgc
     5941 tgtaggtatc tcagttcggt gtaggtcgtt cgctccaagc tgggctgtgt gcacgaaccc
     6001 cccgttcagc ccgaccgctg cgccttatcc ggtaactatc gtcttgagtc caacccggta
     6061 agacacgact tatcgccact ggcagcagcc actggtaaca ggattagcag agcgaggtat
     6121 gtaggcggtg ctacagagtt cttgaagtgg tggcctaact acggctacac tagaagaaca
     6181 gtatttggta tctgcgctct gctgaagcca gttaccttcg gaaaaagagt tggtagctct
     6241 tgatccggca aacaaaccac cgctggtagc ggtggttttt ttgtttgcaa gcagcagatt
     6301 acgcgcagaa aaaaaggatc tcaagaagat cctttgatct tttctacggg gtctgacgct
     6361 cagtggaacg aaaactcacg ttaagggatt ttggtcatga gatcagatct tcatctaaca
     6421 ctttgtatag cacatcgtac cagtttatca aaatccaaca agttttcctc tgggtactga
     6481 aattcgatta gtaataaacg ggcgcacttg gtgatctcct catcctgttc actagccttc
     6541 ttttcgctta acttcatcaa cgagatcaac tcgagtctgc gagcagagaa ctgtttccaa
     6601 agagtttcat cgctgaaatt cagcttcttt cgaataaaat gtgtcactcc cactttatta
     6661 ctcgtggtgt tatttgtttt ccacgaacta gttgaatcgc catctttact accgtcctgg
     6721 gtgacatccg gcgaattcgg ga
//
